>Addgene plasmid #180733 | pMYT080 | addgene full sequence | sequence record 369773 | Addgene NGS Result
CTCACAACGAAGATTACACCGTTGTTGAACAGTACGAAAGATCAGAAGGTAGACATTCTACTGGTGGTAT
GGATGAGTTGTACAAGTAGCTGGTTGATGGAAAATATAATTTTATTGGGCAAACTTTTGTTTATCTGATG
TGTTTTATACTATTATCTTTTTAATTAATGATTCTATATACAAACCTGTATATTTTTTCTTTAACCAATT
TTTTTTTTTATAGACCTAGAGCTGTACTGCGGCCGCGAAATCTGCTCGTCAGTGGTGCTCACACTGACGA
ATCATGTACAGATCATACCGATGACTGCCTGGCGACTCACAACTAAGCAAGACAGCCGGAACCAGCGCCG
GCGAACACCACTGCATATATGGCATATCACAACAGTCCAGCGGGTATTTGGTGCTCGTCTGGGTCTCAGC
TGTAGCCGTCTCAAGCATCAGACTAGTTCGACTGCAGCTGATACAATGTCTTCGACTGAAGACATGAGTA
TCCCCTAATCTCCAAACCGACAAGGCCATTAATTCCCTTCGGAGGGCTCCCGATGGGAGGATTCTTAGCA
TGCTCTTTCTAGCCAACAGTATCACTTTCATCAGAAAACGGAAGCCTCCAAAAAGCTACGCTAAACGCTT
TTTTGTTTTGGATTATCGCAGAAAATTGGTGACATTCTTGATTAAGAATAAACGGTGACTAGCAAGAAAA
GGACATGTCAGGTACCAGTAAAGTCCGATTTAAGATCAAATCAGCGCCTTTAAAGAATCTTGAGGTCTTA
GTAATCCCGATGGAAGGAAAGAGGTAAACAAACGAATAACTTAACCCTTAAGATGATTCTATACATAGCA
TGATCTATCCAAGGAACGACCGACGCCCTTAAAAGGGTTCTGCTCAGATTTCGTTAAATACCCGGACCAT
CGTAGATGATTGTTTTTACTCTCCCCTAACGATGTACTATGCCATAATAAGCATTTTTTTTTTCTTTCTT
CACTGCGGCTCTGCTTTGAAAACACTACATCTAAGGCGCTGACGCCAACGCCCAGACTAAATCATCATAT
AATATCAAACGCCCAACAAAATATTAGAAATAGCTCAACAATAGAGCGCGGCCGCGTGTTACAACCAATT
AACCAATTCTGATTAGAAAAACTCATCGAGCATCAAATGAAACTGCAATTTATTCATATCAGGATTATCA
ATACCATATTTTTGAAAAAGCCGTTTCTGTAATGAAGGAGAAAACTCACCGAGGCAGTTCCATAGGATGG
CAAGATCCTGGTATCGGTCTGCGATTCCGACTCGTCCAACATCAATACAACCTATTAATTTCCCCTCGTC
AAAAATAAGGTTATCAAGTGAGAAATCACCATGAGTGACGACTGAATCCGGTGAGAATGGCAAAAGCTTA
TGCATTTCTTTCCAGACTTGTTCAACAGGCCAGCCATTACGCTCGTCATCAAAATCACTCGCATCAACCA
AACCGTTATTCATTCGTGATTGCGCCTGAGCGAGGCGAAATACGCGATCGCTGTTAAAAGGACAATTACA
AACAGGAATCGAATGCAACCGGCGCAGGAACACTGCCAGCGCATCAACAATATTTTCACCTGAATCAGGA
TATTCTTCTAATACCTGGAATGCTGTTTTCCCGGGGATCGCAGTGGTGAGTAACCATGCATCATCAGGAG
TACGGATAAAATGCTTGATGGTCGGAAGAGGCATAAATTCCGTCAGCCAGTTTAGTCTGACCATCTCATC
TGTAACATCATTGGCAACGCTACCTTTGCCATGTTTCAGAAACAACTCTGGCGCATCGGGCTTCCCATAC
AATCGATAGATTGTCGCACCTGATTGCCCGACATTATCGCGAGCCCATTTATACCCATATAAATCAGCAT
CCATGTTGGAATTTAATCGCGGCCTGGAGCAAGACGTTTCCCGTTGAATATGGCTCATAACACCCCTTGT
ATTACTGTTTATGTAAGCAGACAGTTTTATTGTTCATGATGATATATTTTTATCTTGTGCAATGTAACAT
CAGAGATTTTGAGACACAACGTGGCTTTGTTGAATAAATCGAACTTTTGCTGAGTTGAAGGATCAGTCAT
GACCAAAATCCCTTAACGTGAGTTTTCGTTCCACTGAGCGTCAGACCCCGTAGAAAAGATCAAAGGATCT
TCTTGAGATCCTTTTTTTCTGCGCGTAATCTGCTGCTTGCAAACAAAAAAACCACCGCTACCAGCGGTGG
TTTGTTTGCCGGATCAAGAGCTACCAACTCTTTTTCCGAAGGTAACTGGCTTCAGCAGAGCGCAGATACC
AAATACTGTTCTTCTAGTGTAGCCGTAGTTAGGCCACCACTTCAAGAACTCTGTAGCACCGCCTACATAC
CTCGCTCTGCTAATCCTGTTACCAGTGGCTGCTGCCAGTGGCGATAAGTCGTGTCTTACCGGGTTGGACT
CAAGACGATAGTTACCGGATAAGGCGCAGCGGTCGGGCTGAACGGGGGGTTCGTGCACACAGCCCAGCTT
GGAGCGAACGACCTACACCGAACTGAGATACCTACAGCGTGAGCTATGAGAAAGCGCCACGCTTCCCGAA
GGGAGAAAGGCGGACAGGTATCCGGTAAGCGGCAGGGTCGGAACAGGAGAGCGCACGAGGGAGCTTCCAG
GGGGAAACGCCTGGTATCTTTATAGTCCTGTCGGGTTTCGCCACCTCTGACTTGAGCGTCGATTTTTGTG
ATGCTCGTCAGGGGGGCGGAGCCTATGGAAAAACGCCAGCAACGCGGCCTTTTTACGGTTCCTGGCCTTT
TGCTGGCCTTTTGCTCACATGTTCTTTCCTGCGTTATCCCCTGATTCTGTGGATAACCGTGCGGCCGCTT
AAAAGCCCTTATTCAATTGAAGAAATCCCCTGACCTCTGCAAAAAATCTATCGTTTATTTTATTTCTTTG
TCTTACGTAACAAATTTATTTTCTGGGATGATGTCAATTCTATTTGGCACGCGAGTCATCGTCTATATAA
GGAGGTAACGAGGTCCTTGTATATTTGATGATCCTCACTATCAACACGTCGAGGGACGGTTGGTGACGAA
CTCAACTTATGTTATAGTTTTGGACCACTCTTTTCCTTGAAAAATTACAGGCATTATACGCAGTCCTGGG
GCAGGAGCGCTTCGATCATTAGCATAACAGGATCACGGTTATCACCTGTTTTGTTATAATTCATGGCCTT
TAGGTCATGACGTAAAATAATCGGAGTGAAAAAATGAAATCAAAGGCTATCATTTTTAGGGGAACTAAAG
CACAAGGATTTGAAGGCGTAGTGAAATAATGAATAATAGATAATCTATGGACCGAACACAGACGTATTTA
AAGACAATCACACCCCAATCCCTAGTAGGAATTCGTACTCTAGAGTCACTGATGAGACGTACGAACGTGA
GACCCTGTGGTCAAAAGTGCGTTGGCTGGTAGAGCCACAAACAGCCGGTACAAGCAACGATCTCCAGGAC
CATCTGAATCATGCGCGGATGACACGAACTCACGACGGCGATCACAGACATTAACCCACAGTACAGACAC
TGCGACAACGTGGCAATTCGTCGCAATACGCGGCCGCGAAAGTGAAACGTGATTTCATGCGTCATTTTGA
ACATTTTGTAAATCTTATTTAATAATGTGTGCGGCAATTCACATTTAATTTATGAATGTTTTCTTAACAT
CGCGGCAACTCAAGAAACGGCAGGTTCGGATCTTAGCTACTAGAGAAAGAGGAGAAATACTAGATGGTTA
GCAAAGGCGAGGCGGTTATCAAGGAGTTTATGCGTTTTAAGGTTCACATGGAGGGTAGCATGAACGGTCA
CGAGTTCGAGATCGAGGGTGAAGGCGAGGGTCGTCCGTACGAAGGCACCCAGACCGCGAAGCTGAAAGTG
ACCAAGGGTGGCCCGCTGCCGTTCAGCTGGGACATCCTGAGCCCGCAGTTCATGTATGGCAGCCGTGCGT
TTACCAAACACCCGGCGGACATTCCGGATTACTATAAGCAAAGCTTCCCGGAAGGTTTTAAATGGGAGCG
TGTTATGAACTTCGAAGATGGTGGCGCGGTGACCGTTACCCAGGACACCAGCCTGGAGGATGGCACCCTG
ATTTACAAGGTGAAACTGCGTGGCACCAACTTTCCGCCGGATGGTCCGGTTATGCAGAAGAAAACGATGG
GTTGGGAAGCGAGCACCGAGCGTCTGTATCCGGAAGATGGCGTGCTGAAGGGTGATATCAAAATGGCGCT
GCGTCTGAAGGACGGTGGCCGTTACCTGGCGGATTTTAAGACCACCTATAAAGCGAAGAAACCGGTGCAA
ATGCCGGGTGCGTACAACGTTGACCGTAAACTGGATATTACCAGCCACAACGAGGATTATACCGTGGTTG
AGCAATATGAGCGTAGCGAGGGTCGCCACAGCACCGGCGGCATGGACGAACTGTATAAGTGACCAGGCAT
CAAATAAAACGAAAGGCTCAGTCGAAAGACTGGGCCTTTCGTTTTATCTGTTGTTTGTCGGTGAACGCTC
TCTACTAGAGTCACACTGGCTCACCTTCGGGTGGGCCTTTCTGCGTTTATACATTCATCTTTCACCTGCC
ATTAGTAACCCGACTTCTCATTGAGCGGGTTACGGCAGCCACAGGCCACATTCCGAATGTCTGGGTGAGC
GGTCCCTTTTCCAGCATCCACTAAATATCTCGGATCGCGCTTTTTAATCTGGCTTCCTGAAAAAAATCAA
TGGAGTGATGCAAACTGACTGGAGCAAAAAGCTGACACAAGGCAATCGACCTACGTGTCTGTCTATTTTC
TCACACCTTCTATTACCTTCTAACTCTCTGGGTTGGAAAAAACTGAAAAAAAGGTTGTCTCCAGTTTCCA
CAAATCATCCCCCTGTTTGATTAATAAATATATAAAGACGACAACTATCGATCATAAACTCATAAAACTA
TAACTCCTTTACACTTCTTATTTTATAGTTATTCTATTTTAATTCTTATTGATTTTAAAACCCCAAGAAC
TTAGTTTCGAAAACACACACACACAAACAATTAAAATGGTGTCTAAAGGTGAAGCCGTCATCAAAGAATT
TATGAGATTCAAGGTTCACATGGAAGGTTCTATGAACGGTCACGAATTTGAAATTGAGGGTGAAGGTGAG
GGTAGACCATACGAAGGTACACAAACTGCTAAATTGAAGGTTACAAAAGGTGGTCCTTTGCCATTCTCTT
GGGATATTTTGTCTCCACAATTTATGTACGGTTCAAGAGCTTTTACAAAACACCCAGCTGATATCCCAGA
TTATTATAAGCAATCATTTCCAGAGGGTTTCAAGTGGGAAAGAGTCATGAATTTTGAAGATGGTGGTGCC
GTTACTGTTACTCAAGATACTTCATTGGAAGATGGCACCTTGATCTACAAGGTTAAGTTAAGAGGTACTA
ATTTCCCACCAGATGGTCCTGTTATGCAAAAAAAGACTATGGGATGGGAAGCTTCTACTGAAAGATTATA
TCCAGAGGATGGTGTTTTGAAAGGTGATATTAAGATGGCCTTGAGATTGAAAGACGGTGGTAGATACTTG
GCTGATTTTAAGACTACTTACAAGGCCAAAAAGCCAGTTCAAATGCCTGGTGCTTATAACGTTGATAGAA
AATTGGATATCACCT
Features (pLannotate 1.2.2; 7 found; start..end, strand, type, name):
   1133..1948    -  CDS            KanR: aminoglycoside phosphotransferase; aph(3')-Ia; confers resistance to kanamycin in bacteria or G418 (Geneticin®) in eukaryotes
   2173..2761    +  rep_origin     ori: high-copy-number ColE1/pMB1/pBR322/pUC origin of replication
   3774..4469    +  CDS            mScarlet: mScarlet is a basic (constitutively fluorescent) red fluorescent protein published in 2016, derived from synthetic construct. It has moderate acid sensitivity.
   4481..4552    +  terminator     rrnB T1 terminator: transcription terminator T1 from the E. coli rrnB gene
   4568..4595    +  terminator     T7Te terminator: phage T7 early transcription terminator
   5023..5050    +  promoter       GAP promoter (fragment): S. cerevisiae TDH3; promoter for glyceraldehyde-3-phosphate dehydrogenase
   5076..86      +  CDS            mScarlet (across the origin): mScarlet is a basic (constitutively fluorescent) red fluorescent protein published in 2016, derived from synthetic construct. It has moderate acid sensitivity.
