[The description below was written by a language model from this plasmid's Addgene catalogue record and pLannotate feature annotations shown in this document.]
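Description:
pMYT080 is an empty-backbone yeast integration vector from the Multiplex Yeast Toolkit (MYT), built on the pYTK090 backbone and designed to work with both the YTK and MYT modular cloning (MoClo) systems for engineering Saccharomyces cerevisiae. It is intended for markerless integration at a genomic site designated Int.6, meaning that assembled cassettes are targeted to that locus without leaving a yeast selection marker behind. Consistent with this, no yeast auxotrophic or drug marker and no yeast replication origin were annotated. The homology arms that would direct integration are not identified in the feature table, so their positions and lengths cannot be stated from the record. In E. coli the roughly 5.7 kb plasmid is maintained at high copy by a ColE1/pUC-type origin and selected with kanamycin through the aph(3')-Ia (KanR) gene.

There is no insert. Instead, the depositor notes that the plasmid expresses RFP in E. coli, which in MoClo-style vectors typically serves as a visual dropout marker: successful assembly replaces the reporter, so correct clones are colourless while parental plasmid gives red colonies. The annotation shows two mScarlet-like coding regions. One is followed by the rrnB T1 and T7Te bacterial terminators, fitting a bacterial expression cassette, although its promoter is not annotated. The second spans the sequence origin and lies just downstream of a short fragment matching the yeast TDH3 (GAP) promoter. The record does not explain this second copy or say which copy acts as the dropout. The depositor also cautions that plasmid yield can decline with repeated passaging.
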