Addgene plasmid #180733: pMYT080
Purpose: (Empty Backbone) Markerless yeast integration Vector at Int.6 locus to used in the Dueber YTK and Ellis MYT systems
Depositing lab: Tom Ellis. Depositing organization: Imperial College London. Publication: A Multiplex MoClo Toolkit for Extensive and Flexible Engineering of Saccharomyces cerevisiae. Shaw WM, Khalil AS, Ellis T. ACS Synth Biol. 2023 Nov 6. doi: 10.1021/acssynbio.3c00423. PubMed 37930278.
Backbone
  Vector backbone: pYTK090
  Backbone manufacturer: John Dueber
  Vector type: Synthetic Biology
Growth in bacteria
  Bacterial resistance: Kanamycin, 50 μg/mL
  Growth temperature: 37°C
  Growth strain: DH5alpha
  Copy number: High Copy
Gene/Insert
  Gene/Insert name: None
Terms and licenses: Academic/Nonprofit Terms; Industry Terms: Not Available to Industry
Depositor comments: RFP expression in E. coli. Plasmid yields may drop after multiple passages or delayed miniprepping after the culture has saturated. We suggest streaking onto solid media to pick fresh colonies every time.
How to cite: pMYT080 was a gift from Tom Ellis (Addgene plasmid # 180733 ; http://n2t.net/addgene:180733 ; RRID:Addgene_180733)
